>Addgene plasmid #17294 | pLenti CMV/TO Zeo DEST (644-1) | addgene full sequence | sequence record 271157 | Addgene NGS Result
AGAGACAGATCCATTCGATTAGTGAACGGATCTCGACGGTATCGGTTAACTTTTAAAAGAAAAGGGGGGA
TTGGGGGGTACAGTGCAGGGGAAAGAATAGTAGACATAATAGCAACAGACATACAAACTAAAGAATTACA
AAAACAAATTACAAAATTCAAAATTTTATCGATAAGCTTGGGAGTTCCGCGTTACATAACTTACGGTAAA
TGGCCCGCCTGGCTGACCGCCCAACGACCCCCGCCCATTGACGTCAATAATGACGTATGTTCCCATAGTA
ACGCCAATAGGGACTTTCCATTGACGTCAATGGGTGGAGTATTTACGGTAAACTGCCCACTTGGCAGTAC
ATCAAGTGTATCATATGCCAAGTACGCCCCCTATTGACGTCAATGACGGTAAATGGCCCGCCTGGCATTA
TGCCCAGTACATGACCTTATGGGACTTTCCTACTTGGCAGTACATCTACGTATTAGTCATCGCTATTACC
ATGGTGATGCGGTTTTGGCAGTACATCAATGGGCGTGGATAGCGGTTTGACTCACGGGGATTTCCAAGTC
TCCACCCCATTGACGTCAATGGGAGTTTGTTTTGGCACCAAAATCAACGGGACTTTCCAAAATGTCGTAA
CAACTCCGCCCCATTGACGCAAATGGGCGGTAGGCGTGTACGGTGGGAGGTCTATATAAGCAGAGCTCTC
CCTATCAGTGATAGAGATCTCCCTATCAGTGATAGAGATCGTCGACTAGTCCAGTGTGGTGGAATTCTGC
AGATATCAACAAGTTTGTACAAAAAAGCTGAACGAGAAACGTAAAATGATATAAATATCAATATATTAAA
TTAGATTTTGCATAAAAAACAGACTACATAATACTGTAAAACACAACATATCCAGTCACTATGGCGGCCG
CATTAGGCACCCCAGGCTTTACACTTTATGCTTCCGGCTCGTATAATGTGTGGATTTTGAGTTAGGATCC
GTCGAGATTTTCAGGAGCTAAGGAAGCTAAAATGGAGAAAAAAATCACTGGATATACCACCGTTGATATA
TCCCAATGGCATCGTAAAGAACATTTTGAGGCATTTCAGTCAGTTGCTCAATGTACCTATAACCAGACCG
TTCAGCTGGATATTACGGCCTTTTTAAAGACCGTAAAGAAAAATAAGCACAAGTTTTATCCGGCCTTTAT
TCACATTCTTGCCCGCCTGATGAATGCTCATCCGGAATTCCGTATGGCAATGAAAGACGGTGAGCTGGTG
ATATGGGATAGTGTTCACCCTTGTTACACCGTTTTCCATGAGCAAACTGAAACGTTTTCATCGCTCTGGA
GTGAATACCACGACGATTTCCGGCAGTTTCTACACATATATTCGCAAGATGTGGCGTGTTACGGTGAAAA
CCTGGCCTATTTCCCTAAAGGGTTTATTGAGAATATGTTTTTCGTCTCAGCCAATCCCTGGGTGAGTTTC
ACCAGTTTTGATTTAAACGTGGCCAATATGGACAACTTCTTCGCCCCCGTTTTCACCATGGGCAAATATT
ATACGCAAGGCGACAAGGTGCTGATGCCGCTGGCGATTCAGGTTCATCATGCCGTTTGTGATGGCTTCCA
TGTCGGCAGAATGCTTAATGAATTACAACAGTACTGCGATGAGTGGCAGGGCGGGGCGTAAAGATCTGGA
TCCGGCTTACTAAAAGCCAGATAACAGTATGCGTATTTGCGCGCTGATTTTTGCGGTATAAGAATATATA
CTGATATGTATACCCGAAGTATGTCAAAAAGAGGTATGCTATGAAGCAGCGTATTACAGTGACAGTTGAC
AGCGACAGCTATCAGTTGCTCAAGGCATATATGATGTCAATATCTCCGGTCTGGTAAGCACAACCATGCA
GAATGAAGCCCGTCGTCTGCGTGCCGAACGCTGGAAAGCGGAAAATCAGGAAGGGATGGCTGAGGTCGCC
CGGTTTATTGAAATGAACGGCTCTTTTGCTGACGAGAACAGGGGCTGGTGAAATGCAGTTTAAGGTTTAC
ACCTATAAAAGAGAGAGCCGTTATCGTCTGTTTGTGGATGTACAGAGTGATATTATTGACACGCCCGGGC
GACGGATGGTGATCCCCCTGGCCAGTGCACGTCTGCTGTCAGATAAAGTCTCCCGTGAACTTTACCCGGT
GGTGCATATCGGGGATGAAAGCTGGCGCATGATGACCACCGATATGGCCAGTGTGCCGGTCTCCGTTATC
GGGGAAGAAGTGGCTGATCTCAGCCACCGCGAAAATGACATCAAAAACGCCATTAACCTGATGTTCTGGG
GAATATAAATGTCAGGCTCCCTTATACACAGCCAGTCTGCAGGTCGACCATAGTGACTGGATATGTTGTG
TTTTACAGTATTATGTAGTCTGTTTTTTATGCAAAATCTAATTTAATATATTGATATTTATATCATTTTA
CGTTTCTCGTTCAGCTTTCTTGTACAAAGTGGTTGATATCCAGCACAGTGGCGGCCGCTCGACAATCAAC
CTCTGGATTACAAAATTTGTGAAAGATTGACTGGTATTCTTAACTATGTTGCTCCTTTTACGCTATGTGG
ATACGCTGCTTTAATGCCTTTGTATCATGCTATTGCTTCCCGTATGGCTTTCATTTTCTCCTCCTTGTAT
AAATCCTGGTTGCTGTCTCTTTATGAGGAGTTGTGGCCCGTTGTCAGGCAACGTGGCGTGGTGTGCACTG
TGTTTGCTGACGCAACCCCCACTGGTTGGGGCATTGCCACCACCTGTCAGCTCCTTTCCGGGACTTTCGC
TTTCCCCCTCCCTATTGCCACGGCGGAACTCATCGCCGCCTGCCTTGCCCGCTGCTGGACAGGGGCTCGG
CTGTTGGGCACTGACAATTCCGTGGTGTTGTCGGGGAAGCTGACGTCCTTTCCATGGCTGCTCGCCTGTG
TTGCCACCTGGATTCTGCGCGGGACGTCCTTCTGCTACGTCCCTTCGGCCCTCAATCCAGCGGACCTTCC
TTCCCGCGGCCTGCTGCCGGCTCTGCGGCCTCTTCCGCGTCTTCGCCTTCGCCCTCAGACGAGTCGGATC
TCCCTTTGGGCCGCCTCCCCGCCTGGAATTCTGCAGATATCCGGTTAGTAATGAGTTTGGAATTAATTCT
GTGGAATGTGTGTCAGTTAGGGTGTGGAAAGTCCCCAGGCTCCCCAGCAGGCAGAAGTATGCAAAGCATG
CATCTCAATTAGTCAGCAACCAGGTGTGGAAAGTCCCCAGGCTCCCCAGCAGGCAGAAGTATGCAAAGCA
TGCATCTCAATTAGTCAGCAACCATAGTCCCGCCCCTAACTCCGCCCATCCCGCCCCTAACTCCGCCCAG
TTCCGCCCATTCTCCGCCCCATGGCTGACTAATTTTTTTTATTTATGCAGAGGCCGAGGCCGCCTCTGCC
TCTGAGCTATTCCAGAAGTAGTGAGGAGGCTTTTTTGGAGGCCTAGGCTTTTGCAAAAAGCTCCCCCTGT
TGACAATTAATCATCGGCATAGTATATCGGCATAGTATAATACGACAAGGTGAGGAACTAAACCATGGCC
AAGTTGACCAGTGCCGTTCCGGTGCTCACCGCGCGCGACGTCGCCGGAGCGGTCGAGTTCTGGACCGACC
GGCTCGGGTTCTCCCGGGACTTCGTGGAGGACGACTTCGCCGGTGTGGTCCGGGACGACGTGACCCTGTT
CATCAGCGCGGTCCAGGACCAGGTGGTGCCGGACAACACCCTGGCCTGGGTGTGGGTGCGCGGCCTGGAC
GAGCTGTACGCCGAGTGGTCGGAGGTCGTGTCCACGAACTTCCGGGACGCCTCCGGGCCGGCCATGACCG
AGATCGGCGAGCAGCCGTGGGGGCGGGAGTTCGCCCTGCGCGACCCGGCCGGCAACTGCGTGCACTTCGT
GGCCGAGGAGCAGGACTGACACGTGCTACGAGATTTAAATGGTACCTTTAAGACCAATGACTTACAAGGC
AGCTGTAGATCTTAGCCACTTTTTAAAAGAAAAGGGGGGACTGGAAGGGCTAGCTCACTCCCAACGAAGA
CAAGATCTGCTTTTTGCTTGTACTGGGTCTCTCTGGTTAGACCAGATCTGAGCCTGGGAGCTCTCTGGCT
AACTAGGGAACCCACTGCTTAAGCCTCAATAAAGCTTGCCTTGAGTGCTTCAAGTAGTGTGTGCCCGTCT
GTTGTGTGACTCTGGTAACTAGAGATCCCTCAGACCCTTTTAGTCAGTGTGGAAAATCTCTAGCAGTAGT
AGTTCATGTCATCTTATTATTCAGTATTTATAACTTGCAAAGAAATGAATATCAGAGAGTGAGAGGAACT
TGTTTATTGCAGCTTATAATGGTTACAAATAAAGCAATAGCATCACAAATTTCACAAATAAAGCATTTTT
TTCACTGCATTCTAGTTGTGGTTTGTCCAAACTCATCAATGTATCTTATCATGTCTGGCTCTAGCTATCC
CGCCCCTAACTCCGCCCATCCCGCCCCTAACTCCGCCCAGTTCCGCCCATTCTCCGCCCCATGGCTGACT
AATTTTTTTTATTTATGCAGAGGCCGAGGCCGCCAAAATCCCTTAACGTGAGTTTTCGTTCCACTGAGCG
TCAGACCCCGTAGAAAAGATCAAAGGATCTTCTTGAGATCCTTTTTTTCTGCGCGTAATCTGCTGCTTGC
AAACAAAAAAACCACCGCTACCAGCGGTGGTTTGTTTGCCGGATCAAGAGCTACCAACTCTTTTTCCGAA
GGTAACTGGCTTCAGCAGAGCGCAGATACCAAATACTGTTCTTCTAGTGTAGCCGTAGTTAGGCCACCAC
TTCAAGAACTCTGTAGCACCGCCTACATACCTCGCTCTGCTAATCCTGTTACCAGTGGCTGCTGCCAGTG
GCGATAAGTCGTGTCTTACCGGGTTGGACTCAAGACGATAGTTACCGGATAAGGCGCAGCGGTCGGGCTG
AACGGGGGGTTCGTGCACACAGCCCAGCTTGGAGCGAACGACCTACACCGAACTGAGATACCTACAGCGT
GAGCTATGAGAAAGCGCCACGCTTCCCGAAGGGAGAAAGGCGGACAGGTATCCGGTAAGCGGCAGGGTCG
GAACAGGAGAGCGCACGAGGGAGCTTCCAGGGGGAAACGCCTGGTATCTTTATAGTCCTGTCGGGTTTCG
CCACCTCTGACTTGAGCGTCGATTTTTGTGATGCTCGTCAGGGGGGCGGAGCCTATGGAAAAACGCCAGC
AACGCGGCCTTTTTACGGTTCCTGGCCTTTTGCTGGCCTTTTGCTCACATGTTCTTTCCTGCGTTATCCC
CTGATTCTGTGGATAACCGTATTACCGCCTTTGAGTGAGCTGATACCGCTCGCCGCAGCCGAACGACCGA
GCGCAGCGAGTCAGTGAGCGAGGAAGCGGAAGAGCGCCCAATACGCAAACCGCCTCTCCCCGCGCGTTGG
CCGATTCATTAATGCAGCTGGCACGACAGGTTTCCCGACTGGAAAGCGGGCAGTGAGCGCAACGCAATTA
ATGTGAGTTAGCTCACTCATTAGGCACCCCAGGCTTTACACTTTATGCTTCCGGCTCGTATGTTGTGTGG
AATTGTGAGCGGATAACAATTTCACACAGGAAACAGCTATGACCATGATTACGCCAAGCGCGCAATTAAC
CCTCACTAAAGGGAACAAAAGCTGGAGCTGCAAGCTTAATGTAGTCTTATGCAATACTCTTGTAGTCTTG
CAACATGGTAACGATGAGTTAGCAACATGCCTTACAAGGAGAGAAAAAGCACCGTGCATGCCGATTGGTG
GAAGTAAGGTGGTACGATCGTGCCTTATTAGGAAGGCAACAGACGGGTCTGACATGGATTGGACGAACCA
CTGAATTGCCGCATTGCAGAGATATTGTATTTAAGTGCCTAGCTCGATACATAAACGGGTCTCTCTGGTT
AGACCAGATCTGAGCCTGGGAGCTCTCTGGCTAACTAGGGAACCCACTGCTTAAGCCTCAATAAAGCTTG
CCTTGAGTGCTTCAAGTAGTGTGTGCCCGTCTGTTGTGTGACTCTGGTAACTAGAGATCCCTCAGACCCT
TTTAGTCAGTGTGGAAAATCTCTAGCAGTGGCGCCCGAACAGGGACTTGAAAGCGAAAGGGAAACCAGAG
GAGCTCTCTCGACGCAGGACTCGGCTTGCTGAAGCGCGCACGGCAAGAGGCGAGGGGCGGCGACTGGTGA
GTACGCCAAAAATTTTGACTAGCGGAGGCTAGAAGGAGAGAGATGGGTGCGAGAGCGTCAGTATTAAGCG
GGGGAGAATTAGATCGCGATGGGAAAAAATTCGGTTAAGGCCAGGGGGAAAGAAAAAATATAAATTAAAA
CATATAGTATGGGCAAGCAGGGAGCTAGAACGATTCGCAGTTAATCCTGGCCTGTTAGAAACATCAGAAG
GCTGTAGACAAATACTGGGACAGCTACAACCATCCCTTCAGACAGGATCAGAAGAACTTAGATCATTATA
TAATACAGTAGCAACCCTCTATTGTGTGCATCAAAGGATAGAGATAAAAGACACCAAGGAAGCTTTAGAC
AAGATAGAGGAAGAGCAAAACAAAAGTAAGACCACCGCACAGCAAGCGGCCGCTGATCTTCAGACCTGGA
GGAGGAGATATGAGGGACAATTGGAGAAGTGAATTATATAAATATAAAGTAGTAAAAATTGAACCATTAG
GAGTAGCACCCACCAAGGCAAAGAGAAGAGTGGTGCAGAGAGAAAAAAGAGCAGTGGGAATAGGAGCTTT
GTTCCTTGGGTTCTTGGGAGCAGCAGGAAGCACTATGGGCGCAGCGTCAATGACGCTGACGGTACAGGCC
AGACAATTATTGTCTGGTATAGTGCAGCAGCAGAACAATTTGCTGAGGGCTATTGAGGCGCAACAGCATC
TGTTGCAACTCACAGTCTGGGGCATCAAGCAGCTCCAGGCAAGAATCCTGGCTGTGGAAAGATACCTAAA
GGATCAACAGCTCCTGGGGATTTGGGGTTGCTCTGGAAAACTCATTTGCACCACTGCTGTGCCTTGGAAT
GCTAGTTGGAGTAATAAATCTCTGGAACAGATTTGGAATCACACGACCTGGATGGAGTGGGACAGAGAAA
TTAACAATTACACAAGCTTAATACACTCCTTAATTGAAGAATCGCAAAACCAGCAAGAAAAGAATGAACA
AGAATTATTGGAATTAGATAAATGGGCAAGTTTGTGGAATTGGTTTAACATAACAAATTGGCTGTGGTAT
ATAAAATTATTCATAATGATAGTAGGAGGCTTGGTAGGTTTAAGAATAGTTTTTGCTGTACTTTCTATAG
TGAATAGAGTTAGGCAGGGATATTCACCATTATCGTTTCAGACCCACCTCCCAACCCCGAGGGGACCCGA
CAGGCCCGAAGGAATAGAAGAAGAAGGTGGAGAGAGAGAC
Features (pLannotate 1.2.2; 32 found; start..end, strand, type, name):
     51..167     +  misc_feature   cPPT/CTS: central polypurine tract and central termination sequence of HIV-1
    190..493     +  enhancer       CMV enhancer: human cytomegalovirus immediate early enhancer
    494..697     +  promoter       CMV promoter: human cytomegalovirus (CMV) immediate early promoter
    699..718     +  promoter       PLtetO-1 promoter (fragment): modified phage lambda PL promoter with tet operator sites (Lutz and Bujard, 1997)
    720..739     +  promoter       PLtetO-1 promoter (fragment): modified phage lambda PL promoter with tet operator sites (Lutz and Bujard, 1997)
    779..903     +  protein_bind   attR1: mutant version of attR; recombination site for the Gateway® LR reaction LR Clonase™
    928..958     +  promoter       lac UV5 promoter: E. coli lac promoter with an "up" mutation
    982..1011    +  promoter       cat promoter (fragment): promoter of the E. coli cat gene encoding chloramphenicol acetyltransferase
   1012..1671    +  CDS            CmR: chloramphenicol acetyltransferase; cat; confers resistance to chloramphenicol
   1850..2008    +  CDS            ccdA (fragment): CCDA_ECO57 - Also known as H, letA. Experimental evidence at protein level: Swiss-Prot protein existence level 1. Antitoxin component of a type II toxin-antitoxin (TA) system which inhibits the post-segregational killing (PSK) of plasmid-free cells, also referred to as a plasmid addiction system. Binds to and blocks the activity of CcdB; will also remove bound CcdB protein from the CcdB-GyrA complex by forming a CcdA-CcdB complex, a process termed rejuvenation. Functions as a transcriptional corepressor for the ccdAB operon, repression also requires CcdB (By similarity). From Escherichia coli
   2013..2315    +  CDS            ccdB: CCDB_ECOLI - Also known as G, letB, letD. Experimental evidence at protein level: Swiss-Prot protein existence level 1. Toxic component of a type II toxin-antitoxin (TA) system, functioning in plasmid maintainence. Responsible for the post- segregational killing (PSK) of plasmid-free cells, also referred to as a plasmid addiction system. Half-life of over 2 hours. Cell killing by CcdB is accompanied by filamentation, defects in chromosome and plasmid segregation, defects in cell division, formation of anucleate cells, decreased DNA synthesis and plasmid loss. Interferes with the activity of DN
   2359..2483    -  protein_bind   attR2: mutant version of attR; recombination site for the Gateway® LR reaction LR Clonase™
   2514..3102    +  misc_feature   WPRE: woodchuck hepatitis virus posttranscriptional regulatory element
   3158..3487    +  promoter       SV40 promoter: SV40 enhancer and early promoter
   3499..3546    +  promoter       EM7 promoter: synthetic bacterial promoter&nbsp
   3565..3939    +  CDS            BleoR: antibiotic-binding protein; Sh ble from Streptoalloteichus hindustanus; confers resistance to bleomycin, phleomycin, and Zeocin™
   3962..4099    +  CDS            nef (fragment): NEF_HV1LA - Experimental evidence at protein level: Swiss-Prot protein existence level 1. Extracellular Nef protein targets CD4(+) T-lymphocytes for apoptosis by interacting with CXCR4 surface receptors. From Human immunodeficiency virus type 1 group M subtype B (isolate Lai) (HIV-1).
   4085..4265    +  LTR            5' LTR (truncated): truncated 5' long terminal repeat (LTR) from HIV-1
   4337..4458    +  polyA_signal   SV40 poly(A) signal: SV40 polyadenylation signal
   4478..4584    +  promoter       SV40 promoter (fragment): SV40 early promoter
   4653..5241    +  rep_origin     ori: high-copy-number ColE1/pMB1/pBR322/pUC origin of replication
   5424..5516    +  CDS            lacI (fragment): lac repressor; lacI; The lac repressor binds to the lac operator to inhibit transcription in E. coli. This inhibition can be relieved by adding lactose or isopropyl-β-D-thiogalactopyranoside (IPTG).
   5529..5550    +  protein_bind   CAP binding site: CAP binding activates transcription in the presence of cAMP. E. coli catabolite activator protein
   5565..5595    +  promoter       lac promoter: promoter for the E. coli lac operon
   5603..5619    +  protein_bind   lac operator: The lac repressor binds to the lac operator to inhibit transcription in E. coli. This inhibition can be relieved by adding lactose or isopropyl-β-D-thiogalactopyranoside (IPTG). lac repressor encoded by lacI
   5664..5682    +  promoter       T3 promoter: promoter for bacteriophage T3 RNA polymerase
   5710..5936    +  promoter       RSV promoter: Rous sarcoma virus enhancer/promoter
   5937..6117    +  LTR            5' LTR (truncated): truncated 5' long terminal repeat (LTR) from HIV-1
   6164..6289    +  misc_feature   HIV-1 Ψ: packaging signal of human immunodeficiency virus type 1
   6273..6636    +  CDS            HIV-1 gag (fragment): gag protein from human immunodeficiency virus 1; gag
   6782..7015    +  misc_feature   RRE: The Rev response element (RRE) of HIV-1 allows for Rev-dependent mRNA export from the nucleus to the cytoplasm.
   7392..32      +  CDS            Rev (fragment) (across the origin): human immunodeficiency virus 1 (HIV-1) Rev protein; rev; enhances nuclear export of unspliced and incompletely spliced viral mRNAs
