[The description below was written by a language model from this plasmid's Addgene catalogue record and pLannotate feature annotations shown in this document.]
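Description:
pLenti CMV/TO Zeo DEST (644-1) is an empty third-generation, self-inactivating lentiviral Gateway destination vector for mammalian expression, built on the p156RRL-sinPPT-CMV-GFP-PRE backbone. The viral genome is transcribed from a chimeric RSV promoter fused to a truncated HIV-1 5' LTR, which makes production of the genomic RNA independent of Tat. It carries the Ψ packaging signal with a partial gag region, the Rev response element for Rev-dependent nuclear export, and the cPPT/CTS. A truncated LTR followed by an SV40 polyadenylation signal closes the transfer cassette. In bacteria the plasmid replicates from a high-copy ColE1/pUC-type origin. No ampicillin resistance gene is annotated. Selection relies on chloramphenicol (CmR in the Gateway cassette) and Zeocin (BleoR driven by the bacterial EM7 promoter).

The expression unit consists of the CMV enhancer and immediate-early promoter followed by two short tet operator sequences (annotated as PLtetO-1 fragments). This forms the CMV/TO promoter, which is constitutive in ordinary cells but can be repressed by the Tet repressor and induced with tetracycline or doxycycline where that repressor is present. Downstream lies the attR1–CmR–ccdB–attR2 cassette. An LR recombination with an entry clone replaces this cassette with the gene of interest, and the ccdB toxin counterselects unrecombined vector, which is why the empty plasmid must be maintained in a ccdB-tolerant strain. A WPRE follows to enhance transcript expression. A separate SV40 promoter drives BleoR, so transduced mammalian cells can be selected with Zeocin. The vector is used to generate lentivirus for stable, optionally regulatable, expression of a chosen open reading frame.
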