Addgene plasmid #17294: pLenti CMV/TO Zeo DEST (644-1)
Purpose: (Empty Backbone) 3rd gen lentiviral Gateway destination vector, expression, CMV/TO promoter, Zeo
Depositing lab: Eric Campeau & Paul Kaufman. Depositing organization: University of Massachusetts, Worcester. Publication: A versatile viral system for expression and depletion of proteins in mammalian cells. Campeau E, Ruhl VE, Rodier F, Smith CL, Rahmberg BL, Fuss JO, Campisi J, Yaswen P, Cooper PK, Kaufman PD.. PLoS One. 2009 Aug 6;4(8):e6529. 10.1371/journal.pone.0006529 PubMed 19657394.
Backbone
  Vector backbone: p156RRL-sinPPT-CMV-GFP-PRE/Nhe I
  Backbone size (bp): 7433
  Vector type: Mammalian Expression, Lentiviral ; Destination vector
  Selectable markers: Zeocin
Growth in bacteria
  Bacterial resistance: Chloramphenicol and Bleocin (Zeocin), 25 & 50 μg/mL
  Growth temperature: 37°C
  Growth strain: DB3.1
  Growth instructions: DB3.1 or ccDB survival, 37oC
  Copy number: High Copy
Gene/Insert
  Gene/Insert name: None
  Cloning method: Restriction Enzyme
  Sequencing primers: 5′ CMVforw
Terms and licenses: Academic/Nonprofit Terms; Industry Terms: Not Available to Industry
How to cite: pLenti CMV/TO Zeo DEST (644-1) was a gift from Eric Campeau & Paul Kaufman (Addgene plasmid # 17294 ; http://n2t.net/addgene:17294 ; RRID:Addgene_17294)
